>Addgene plasmid #11024 | pBABE hygro MEN1 WT | depositor partial sequence | sequence record 6857 | Author sequence
GAATTCCCGGGTCGACCACGCGTCCGGTGTCCGGAGCCGCGGACCTAGAGATCCCAGAAGCCACAGCGCA
GCGGCCCGGCCCGCCACTATTTCCAGGCTCTGCGGGGCAGGGGCCGCCGCCCACCGCCCGCCGCCATGGG
GCTGAAGGCCGCCCAGAAGACGCTGTTCCCGCTGCGCTCCATCGACGACGTGGTGCGCCTGTTTGCTGCC
GAGCTGGGCCGAGAGGAGCCGGACCTGGTGCTCCTTTCCTTGGTGCTGGGCTTCGTGGAGCATTTTCTGG
CTGTCAACCGCGTCATCCCTACCAACGTTCCCGAGCTCACCTTCCAGCCCAGCCCCGCCCCCGACCCGCC
TGGCGGCCTCACCTACTTTCCCGTGGCCGACCTGTCTATCATCGCCGCCCTCTATGCCCGCTTCACCGCC
CAGATCCGAGGCGCCGTCGACCTGTCCCTCTATCCTCGAGAAGGGGGTGTCTCCAGCCGTGAGCTGGTGA
AGAAGGTCTCCGATGTCATATGGAACAGCCTCAGCCGCTCCTACTTCAAGGATCGGGCCCACATCCAGTC
CCTCTTCAGCTTCATCACAGGCACCAAATTGGACAGCTCCGGTGTGGCCTTTGCTGTGGTTGGGGCCTGC
CAGGCCCTGGGTCTCCGGGATGTCCACCTCGCCCTGTCTGAGGATCATGCCTGGGTAGTGTTTGGGCCCA
ATGGGGAGCAGACAGCTGAGGTCACCTGGCACGGCAAGGGCAACGAGGACCGCAGGGGCCAGACAGTCAA
TGCCGGTGTGGCTGAGCGGAGCTGGCTGTACCTGAAAGGATCATACATGCGCTGTGACCGCAAGATGGAG
GTGGCGTTCATGGTGTGTGCCATCAACCCTTCCATTGACCTGCACACCGACTCGCTGGAGCTTCTGCAGC
TGCAGCAGAAGCTGCTCTGGCTGCTCTATGACCTGGGACATCTGGAAAGGTACCCCATGGCCTTAGGGAA
CCTGGCAGATCTAGAGGAGCTGGAGCCCACCCCTGGCCGGCCAGACCCACTCACCCTCTACCACAAGGGC
ATTGCCTCAGCCAAGACCTACTATCGGGATGAACACATCTACCCCTACATGTACCTGGCTGGCTACCACT
GTCGCAACCGCAATGTGCGGGAAGCCCTGCAGGCCTGGGCGGACACGGCCACTGTCATCCAGGACTACAA
CTACTGCCGGGAAGACGAGGAGATCTACAAGGAGTTCTTTGAAGTAGCCAATGATGTCATCCCCAACCTG
CTGAAGGAGGCAGCCAGCTTGCTGGAGGCGGGCGAGGAGCGGCCGGGGGAGCAAAGCCAGGGCACCCAGA
GCCAAGGTTCCGCCCTCCAGGACCCTGAGTGCTTCGCCCACCTGCTGCGATTCTACGACGGCATCTGCAA
ATGGGAGGAGGGCAGTCCCACGCCTGTGCTGCACGTGGGCTGGGCCACCTTTCTTGTGCAGTCCCTAGGC
CGTTTTGAGGGACAGGTGCGGCAGAAGGTGCGCATAGTGAGCCGAGAGGCCGAGGCGGCCGAGGCCGAGG
AGCCGTGGGGCGAGGAAGCCCGGGAAGGCCGGCGGCGGGGCCCACGGCGGGAGTCCAAGCCAGAGGAGCC
CCCGCCGCCCAAGAAGCCAGCACTGGACAAGGGCCTGGGCACCGGCCAGGGTGCAGTGTCAGGACCCCCC
CGGAAGCCTCCTGGGACTGTCGCTGGCACAGCCCGAGGCCCTGAAGGTGGCAGCACGGCTCAGGTGCCAG
CACCCGCAGCATCACCACCGCCGGAGGGTCCAGTGCTCACTTTCCAGAGTGAGAAGATGAAGGGCATGAA
GGAGCTGCTGGTGGCCACCAAGATCAACTCGAGCGCCATCAAGCTGCAACTCACGGCACAGTCGCAAGTG
CAGATGAAGAAGCAGAAAGTGTCCACCCCTAGTGACTACACTCTGTCTTTCCTCAAGCGGCAGCGCAAAG
GCCTCTGAACTACTGGGGACTTCGGACCGCTTGTGGGGACCCAGGCTCCGCCTTAGTCCCCCAACTCTGA
GCCCATGTTCTGCCCCCAGCCCAAAGGGGACAGGCCTCACCTCTACCCAAACCCTAGGTTCCCGGTCCCG
AGTACAGTCTGTATCAAACCCACGATTTTCTCCAGCTCAGAACCCAGGGCTCTGCCCCAGTCGTTAGAAT
ATAGGTCTCTTCTCCCAGAATCCCAGCCGGCCAATGGAAACCTCACGCTGGGTCCTAATTACCAGTCTTT
AAAGGCCCAGCCCCTAGAAACCCAAGCTCCTCCTCGGAACCGCTCACCTAGAGCCAGACCAACGTTACTC
AGGGCTCCTCCCAGCTTGTAGGAGCTGAGGTTTCACCCTTAACCCAAGGGAGCACAGGTCCCACCTCCAG
CCCGGGGAGCCTAGGACCACTCAGCCCCTAGGAGTATATTTCCGCACTTCAGAATTC
