>Addgene plasmid #11024 | pBABE hygro MEN1 WT | addgene partial sequence | sequence record 17992 | 11024 with pBABE 5'
CGGGTCGACCCACGCGTCCGGTGTCCGGAGCCGCGGACCTAGAGATCCCAGAAGCCACAGCGCAGCGGCC
CGGCCCGCCACTATTTCCAGGCTCTGCGGGGCAGGGGCCGCCGCCCACCGCCCGCCGCCATGGGGCTGAA
GGCCGCCCAGAAGACGCTGTTCCCGCTGCGCTCCATCGACGACGTGGTGCGCCTGTTTGCTGCCGAGCTG
GGCCGAGAGGAGCCGGACCTGGTGCTCCTTTCCTTGGTGCTGGGCTTCGTGGAGCATTTTCTGGCTGTCA
ACCGCGTCATCCCTACCAACGTTCCCGAGCTCACCTTCCAGCCCAGCCCCGCCCCCGACCCGCCTGGCGG
CCTCACCTACTTTCCCGTGGCCGACCTGTCTATCATCGCCGCCCTCTATGCCCGCTTCACCGCCCAGATC
CGAGGCGCCGTCGACCTGTCCCTCTATCCTCGAGAAGGGGGTGTCTCCAGCCGTGAGCTGGTGAAGAAGG
TCTCCGATGTCATATGGAACAGCCTCAGCCGCTCCTACTTCAAGGATCGGGCCCACATCCAGTCCCTCTT
CAGCTTCATCACAGGCACCAAATTGGACAGCTCCGGTGTGGCCTTTGCGNTGGTTGGGGCCTGCCAGGCC
CTGGGTCTCCGGGATGTCCACCTCGCCCTGTCTGAGGATCTGCCTGGGGTAGTGTTTGGGCCCAATGGGG
AGCAGACAGCTGAGGTCACCTGGCACGGC
