[The description below was written by a language model from this plasmid's Addgene catalogue record.]
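Description:
pBABE hygro MEN1 WT is a retroviral mammalian expression plasmid that carries the wild-type human MEN1 gene (multiple endocrine neoplasia I), which encodes the protein menin. It is built on the pBABE hygro backbone of about 5.6 kb. In bacteria it is maintained as a high-copy plasmid under ampicillin selection, and hygromycin is the selectable marker for mammalian cells that have taken up the construct. No feature table accompanies the record, so individual elements such as the promoters are not listed. In general, pBABE-series vectors are Moloney murine leukaemia virus-derived designs. Their long terminal repeats and packaging signal allow the transcript to be packaged into viral particles in a packaging cell line. The 5′ LTR typically drives the inserted gene, and a separate internal promoter expresses the drug-resistance marker.

The MEN1 insert is about 2.4 kb and was cloned into an EcoRI site, with EcoRI preserved at both ends. Because this cloning is non-directional, orientation cannot be inferred from the sites alone. The depositor notes that the insert retains both 5′ and 3′ untranslated regions in addition to the coding sequence, and no epitope tags or fusion partners are recorded. The "WT" label marks this as the unmutated form.

The construct is suited to making retrovirus for stable transduction and hygromycin selection of mammalian cells, giving sustained expression of wild-type menin. The associated publication concerns menin's association with a trithorax-family histone methyltransferase complex and with the Hoxc8 locus, which points to use in functional studies of this tumour suppressor.
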