Addgene plasmid #11024: pBABE hygro MEN1 WT
Depositing lab: Matthew Meyerson. Depositing organization: Dana-Farber Cancer Institute. Publication: Menin associates with a trithorax family histone methyltransferase complex and with the hoxc8 locus. Hughes CM, Rozenblatt-Rosen O, Milne TA, Copeland TD, Levine SS, Lee JC, Hayes DN, Shanmugam KS, Bhattacharjee A, Biondi CA, Kay GF, Hayward NK, Hess JL, Meyerson M. Mol Cell. 2004 Feb 27. 13(4):587-97. 10.1016/S1097-2765(04)00081-4 PubMed 14992727.
Backbone
  Vector backbone: pBABE hygro
  Backbone manufacturer: available at Addgene
  Backbone size w/o insert (bp): 5558
  Vector type: Mammalian Expression, Retroviral
  Selectable markers: Hygromycin
Growth in bacteria
  Bacterial resistance: Ampicillin, 100 μg/mL
  Growth temperature: 37°C
  Growth strain: DH5alpha
  Copy number: High Copy
Gene/Insert
  Gene/Insert name: MEN1 (alt name: multiple endocrine neoplasia I)
  Species: H. sapiens (human)
  Insert size (bp): 2437
  Entrez Gene: MEN1 (a.k.a. MEAI, SCG2)
  Cloning method: Restriction Enzyme; 5′ cloning site EcoRI (not destroyed); 3′ cloning site EcoRI (not destroyed)
  Sequencing primers: 5′ pBABE5'
Terms and licenses: Academic/Nonprofit Terms; Industry Terms: Not Available to Industry
Depositor comments: Contains 5' and 3' untranslated regions. Author has deposited the sequence of the insert. Click on "sequence" to view.
How to cite: pBABE hygro MEN1 WT was a gift from Matthew Meyerson (Addgene plasmid # 11024 ; http://n2t.net/addgene:11024 ; RRID:Addgene_11024)
